>Addgene plasmid #103758 | LSB-hsa-miR-942-3p | depositor full sequence | sequence record 196564 | Full Sequence
AATTGAGGGGATAACGCAGGAAAGAACATGTGAGCAAAAGGCCAGCAAAAGGCCAGGAACCGTAAAAAGG
CCGCGTTGCTGGCGTTTTTCCATAGGCTCCGCCCCCCTGACGAGCATCACAAAAATCGACGCTCAAGTCA
GAGGTGGCGAAACCCGACAGGACTATAAAGATACCAGGCGTTTCCCCCTGGAAGCTCCCTCGTGCGCTCT
CCTGTTCCGACCCTGCCGCTTACCGGATACCTGTCCGCCTTTCTCCCTTCGGGAAGCGTGGCGCTTTCTC
ATAGCTCACGCTGTAGGTATCTCAGTTCGGTGTAGGTCGTTCGCTCCAAGCTGGGCTGTGTGCACGAACC
CCCCGTTCAGCCCGACCGCTGCGCCTTATCCGGTAACTATCGTCTTGAGTCCAACCCGGTAAGACACGAC
TTATCGCCACTGGCAGCAGCCACTGGTAACAGGATTAGCAGAGCGAGGTATGTAGGCGGTGCTACAGAGT
TCTTGAAGTGGTGGCCTAACTACGGCTACACTAGAAGAACAGTATTTGGTATCTGCGCTCTGCTGAAGCC
AGTTACCTTCGGAAAAAGAGTTGGTAGCTCTTGATCCGGCAAACAAACCACCGCTGGTAGCGGTGGTTTT
TTTGTTTGCAAGCAGCAGATTACGCGCAGAAAAAAAGGATCTCAAGAAGATCCTTTGATCTTTTCTACGG
GGTCTGACGCTCAGTGGAACGAAAACTCACGTTAAGGGATTTTGGTCATGAGATTATCAAAAAGGATCTT
CACCTAGATCCTTTTAAATTAAAAATGAAGTTTTAAATCAATCTAAAGTATATATGAGTAAACTTGGTCT
GACAGTTACCAATGCTTAATCAGTGAGGCACCTATCTCAGCGATCTGTCTATTTCGTTCATCCATAGTTG
CCTGACTCCCCGTCGTGTAGATAACTACGATACGGGAGGGCTTACCATCTGGCCCCAGTGCTGCAATGAT
ACCGCGAGAACCACGCTCACCGGCTCCAGATTTATCAGCAATAAACCAGCCAGCCGGAAGGGCCGAGCGC
AGAAGTGGTCCTGCAACTTTATCCGCCTCCATCCAGTCTATTAATTGTTGCCGGGAAGCTAGAGTAAGTA
GTTCGCCAGTTAATAGTTTGCGCAACGTTGTTGCCATTGCTACAGGCATCGTGGTGTCACGCTCGTCGTT
TGGTATGGCTTCATTCAGCTCCGGTTCCCAACGATCAAGGCGAGTTACATGATCCCCCATGTTGTGCAAA
AAAGCGGTTAGCTCCTTCGGTCCTCCGATCGTTGTCAGAAGTAAGTTGGCCGCAGTGTTATCACTCATGG
TTATGGCAGCACTGCATAATTCTCTTACTGTCATGCCATCCGTAAGATGCTTTTCTGTGACTGGTGAGTA
CTCAACCAAGTCATTCTGAGAATAGTGTATGCGGCGACCGAGTTGCTCTTGCCCGGCGTCAATACGGGAT
AATACCGCGCCACATAGCAGAACTTTAAAAGTGCTCATCATTGGAAAACGTTCTTCGGGGCGAAAACTCT
CAAGGATCTTACCGCTGTTGAGATCCAGTTCGATGTAACCCACTCGTGCACCCAACTGATCTTCAGCATC
TTTTACTTTCACCAGCGTTTCTGGGTGAGCAAAAACAGGAAGGCAAAATGCCGCAAAAAAGGGAATAAGG
GCGACACGGAAATGTTGAATACTCATACTCTTCCTTTTTCAATATTATTGAAGCATTTATCAGGGTTATT
GTCTCATGAGCGGATACATATTTGAATGTAGCTCCGAATTTCTCGAGGGCTTGTCGACGACGGCGGTCTC
CGTCGTCAGGATCATGAATTCGACCCGCCTGCCACCATGACCGAGTACAAGCCCACGGTGCGCCTCGCCA
CCCGCGACGACGTCCCCCGGGCCGTACGCACCCTCGCCGCCGCGTTCGCCGACTACCCCGCCACGCGCCA
CACCGTCGACCCGGACCGCCACATCGAGCGGGTCACCGAGCTGCAAGAACTCTTCCTCACGCGCGTCGGG
CTCGACATCGGCAAGGTGTGGGTCGCGGACGACGGCGCCGCGGTGGCGGTCTGGACCACGCCGGAGAGCG
TCGAAGCGGGGGCGGTGTTCGCCGAGATCGGCCCGCGCATGGCCGAGTTGAGCGGTTCCCGGCTGGCCGC
GCAGCAACAGATGGAAGGCCTCCTGGCGCCGCACCGGCCCAAGGAGCCCGCGTGGTTCCTGGCCACCGTC
GGCGTCTCGCCCGACCACCAGGGCAAGGGTCTGGGCAGCGCCGTCGTGCTCCCCGGAGTGGAGGCGGCCG
AGCGCGCCGGGGTGCCCGCCTTCCTGGAGACATCCGCGCCCCGCAACCTCCCCTTCTACGAGCGGCTCGG
CTTCACCGTCACCGCCGACGTCGAGGTGCCCGAAGGACCGCGCACCTGGTGCATGACCCGCAAGCCCGGT
GCCTGATACGCGTGAATTCACTCCTCAGGTGCAGGCTGCCTATCAGAAGGTGGTGGCTGGTGTGGCCAAT
GCCCTGGCTCACAAATACCACTGAGATCTTTTTCCCTCTGCCAAAAATTATGGGGACATCATGAAGCCCC
TTGAGCATCTGACTTCTGGCTAATAAAGGAAATTTATTTTCATTGCAATAGTGTGTTGGAATTTTTTGTG
TCTCTCACTCGGAAGGACATATGGGAGGGCAAATCATTTAAAACATCAGAATGAGTATTTGGTTTAGAGT
TTGGCAACATATGCCCATATGCTGGCTGCCATGAACAAAGGTTGGCTATAAAGAGGTCATCAGTATATGA
AACAGCCCCCTGCTGTCCATTCCTTATTCCATAGAAAAGCCTTGACTTGAGGTTAGATTTTTTTTATATT
TTGTTTTGTGTTATTTTTTTCTTTAACATCCCTAAAATTTTCCTTACATGTTTTACTAGCCAGATTTTTC
CTCCTCTCCTGACTACTCCCAGTCATAGCTGTCCCTCTTCTCTTATGGAGATCCCTCGACCTGCAGCCCA
AGCTTGAATTCTCTAGAATTACCCTGTTATCCCTATGCTTGGTTTACCGAGCTCTTATTGGTTTTCAAAC
TTCATTGACTGTGCCCAACGCGCCTGGGAGCTCACGGGGACAGCCCCCCCCCAAAGCCCCCAGGGATGTA
ATTACGTCCCTCCCCCGCTAGGGGGCAGCAGCGAGCCGCCCGGGGCTCCGCTCCGGTCCGGCGCTCCCCC
CGCATCCCCGAGCCGGCAGCGTGCGGGGACAGCCCGGGCACGGGGAAGGTGGCACGGGATCGCTTTCCTC
TGAACGCTTCTCGCTGCTCTTTGAGCCTGCAGACACCTGGGGGGATACGGGGAAAAAGCTAGGCTGAAAG
ACCGGTTCTTAGAATGACACGCGCCTGGGAGCTCACGGGGACAGCCCCCCCCCAAAGCCCCCAGGGATGT
AATTACGTCCCTCCCCCGCTAGGGGGCAGCAGCGAGCCGCCCGGGGCTCCGCTCCGGTCCGGCGCTCCCC
CCGCATCCCCGAGCCGGCAGCGTGCGGGGACAGCCCGGGCACGGGGAAGGTGGCACGGGATCGCTTTCCT
CTGAACGCTTCTCGCTGCTCTTTGAGCCTGCAGACACCTGGGGGGATACGGGGAAAAAGCTAACTTCTGA
GACGACAACTTTGTATAGAAAAGTTGGCTCCGAATTCGCCCTTGACAGCAGAGATCCAGTTTGGTTAATT
AATTGGCTCCGGTGCCCGTCAGTGGGCAGAGCGCACATCGCCCACAGTCCCCGAGAAGTTGTGGGGAGGG
GTCGGCAATTGAACCGGTGCCTAGAGAAGGTGGCGCGGGGTAAACTGGGAAAGTGATGTCGTGTACTGGC
TCCGCCTTTTTCCCGAGGGTGGGGGAGAACCGTATATAAGTGCAGTAGTCGCCGTGAACGTTCTTTTTCG
CAACGGGTTTGCCGCCAGAACACAGGTAAGTGCCGTGTGTGGTTCCCGCGGGCCTGGCCTCTTTACGGGT
TATGGCCCTTGCGTGCCTTGAATTACTTCCACCTGGCTGCAGTACGTGATTCTTGATCCCGAGCTTCGGG
TTGGAAGTGGGTGGGAGAGTTCGAGGCCTTGCGCTTAAGGAGCCCCTTCGCCTCGTGCTTGAGTTGAGGC
CTGGCCTGGGCGCTGGGGCCGCCGCGTGCGAATCTGGTGGCACCTTCGCGCCTGTCTCGCTGCTTTCGAT
AAGTCTCTAGCCATTTAAAATTTTTGATGACCTGCTGCGACGCTTTTTTTCTGGCAAGATAGTCTTGTAA
ATGCGGGCCAAGATCTGCACACTGGTATTTCGGTTTTTGGGGCCGCGGGCGGCGACGGGGCCCGTGCGTC
CCAGCGCACATGTTCGGCGAGGCGGGGCCTGCGAGCGCGGCCACCGAGAATCGGACGGGGGTAGTCTCAA
GCTGGCCGGCCTGCTCTGGTGCCTGGCCTCGCGCCGCCGTGTATCGCCCCGCCCTGGGCGGCAAGGCTGG
CCCGGTCGGCACCAGTTGCGTGAGCGGAAAGATGGCCGCTTCCCGGCCCTGCTGCAGGGAGCTCAAAATG
GAGGACGCGGCGCTCGGGAGAGCGGGCGGGTGAGTCACCCACACAAAGGAAAAGGGCCTTTCCGTCCTCA
GCCGTCGCTTCATGTGACTCCACGGAGTACCGGGCGCCGTCCAGGCACCTCGATTAGTTCTCGAGCTTTT
GGAGTACGTCGTCTTTAGGTTGGGGGGAGGGGTTTTATGCGATGGAGTTTCCCCACACTGAGTGGGTGGA
GACTGAAGTTAGGCCAGCTTGGCACTTGATGTAATTCTCCTTGGAATTTGCCCTTTTTGAGTTTGGATCT
TGGTTCATTCTCAAGCCTCAGACAGTGGTTCAAAGTTTTTTTCTTCCATTTCAGGTGTCGTGAGAAGGGC
GAATTCGACCCAAGTTTGTACAAAAAAGCAGGCTGGATCCAGGTGCCACCATGGTGAGCGAGCTGATTAA
GGAGAACATGCACATGAAGCTGTACATGGAGGGCACCGTGAACAACCACCACTTCAAGTGCACATCCGAG
GGCGAAGGCAAGCCCTACGAGGGCACCCAGACCATGAGAATCAAGGCGGTCGAGGGCGGCCCTCTCCCCT
TCGCCTTCGACATCCTGGCTACCAGCTTCATGTACGGCAGCAAAACCTTCATCAACCACACCCAGGGCAT
CCCCGACTTCTTTAAGCAGTCCTTCCCCGAGGGCTTCACATGGGAGAGAGTCACCACATACGAAGATGGG
GGCGTGCTGACCGCTACCCAGGACACCAGCCTCCAGGACGGCTGCCTCATCTACAACGTCAAGATCAGAG
GGGTGAACTTCCCATCCAACGGCCCTGTGATGCAGAAGAAAACACTCGGCTGGGAGGCCTCCACCGAGAC
ACTGTACCCCGCTGACGGCGGCCTGGAAGGCAGAGCCGACATGGCCCTGAAGCTCGTGGGCGGGGGCCAC
CTGATCTGCAACCTTAAGACCACATACAGATCCAAGAAACCCGCTAAGAACCTCAAGATGCCCGGCGTCT
ACTATGTGGACAGGAGACTGGAAAGAATCAAGGAGGCCGACAAAGAGACATACGTCGAGCAGCACGAGGT
GGCTGTGGCCAGATACTGCGACCTCCCTAGCAAACTGGGGCACAAACTTAATTGAGAATTCTACCACCCA
GCTTTCTTGTACAAAGTGGTACGTCTCAAGACCAGAGGTCTCTGCTTGTTAATAGACTTCTCTGTTTCGG
CCATGTGACTTCTCTGTTTCGGCCATGTGACTTCTCTGTTTCGGCCATGTGACTTCTCTGTTTCGGCCAT
GTGCAACCAGAAGAGACCTGTGCTTCACTCCTCAGGTGCAGGCTGCCTATCAGAAGGTGGTGGCTGGTGT
GGCCAATGCCCTGGCTCACAAATACCACTGAGATCTTTTTCCCTCTGCCAAAAATTATGGGGACATCATG
AAGCCCCTTGAGCATCTGACTTCTGGCTAATAAAGGAAATTTATTTTCATTGCAATAGTGTGTTGGAATT
TTTTGTGTCTCTCACTCGGAAGGACATATGGGAGGGCAAATCATTTAAAACATCAGAATGAGTATTTGGT
TTAGAGTTTGGCAACATATGCCCATATGCTGGCTGCCATGAACAAAGGTTGGCTATAAAGAGGTCATCAG
TATATGAAACAGCCCCCTGCTGTCCATTCCTTATTCCATAGAAAAGCCTTGACTTGAGGTTAGATTTTTT
TTATATTTTGTTTTGTGTTATTTTTTTCTTTAACATCCCTAAAATTTTCCTTACATGTTTTACTAGCCAG
ATTTTTCCTCCTCTCCTGACTACTCCCAGTCATAGCTGTCCCTCTTCTCTTATGGAGATCCCGAGCGGTG
CGTTTTTATGCTTGTAGTATTGTATAATGTTTTTAAGATCCAAGCTTCTGACCTCTTCTCTTCCTCCCAC
AGGGCCTCGAGACAATTGCATCGATGGTACCAGTGAAAGTCTGCAATGAATTCGAGTTGGCGCGCCTGTC
ATTCTAAATCTCTCTTTCAGCCTAAAGCTTTTTCCCCGTATCCCCCCAGGTGTCTGCAGGCTCAAAGAGC
AGCGAGAAGCGTTCAGAGGAAAGCGATCCCGTGCCACCTTCCCCGTGCCCGGGCTGTCCCCGCACGCTGC
CGGCTCGGGGATGCGGGGGGAGCGCCGGACCGGAGCGGAGCCCCGGGCGGCTCGCTGCTGCCCCCTAGCG
GGGGAGGGACGTAATTACATCCCTGGGGGCTTTGGGAGGGGGCTGTCCCCGTGAGCTCCCAGGCGCGCCT
GTCATTCTAAATCTCTCTTTCAGCCTAAAGCTTTTTCCCCGTATCCCCCCAGGTGTCTGCAGGCTCAAAG
AGCAGCGAGAAGCGTTCAGAGGAAAGCGATCCCGTGCCACCTTCCCCGTGCCCGGGCTGTCCCCGCACGC
TGCCGGCTCGGGGATGCGGGGGGAGCGCCGGACCGGAGCGGAGCCCCGGGCGGCTCGCTGCTGCCCCCTA
GCGGGGGAGGGACGTAATTACATCCCTGGGGGCTTTGGGGGGGGGCTGTCCCCGTGAGCTCCCAGGCGCG
CCAACTCGGTACCGTATCGATGTCGACGTTAACGCTAGTGATATCAACTTTGTATAGAAAAGTTGGCTCC
GAATTCGCCCTTGACAGCAGAGATCCAGTTTGGTTAATTAATTGGCTCCGGTGCCCGTCAGTGGGCAGAG
CGCACATCGCCCACAGTCCCCGAGAAGTTGTGGGGAGGGGTCGGCAATTGAACCGGTGCCTAGAGAAGGT
GGCGCGGGGTAAACTGGGAAAGTGATGTCGTGTACTGGCTCCGCCTTTTTCCCGAGGGTGGGGGAGAACC
GTATATAAGTGCAGTAGTCGCCGTGAACGTTCTTTTTCGCAACGGGTTTGCCGCCAGAACACAGGTAAGT
GCCGTGTGTGGTTCCCGCGGGCCTGGCCTCTTTACGGGTTATGGCCCTTGCGTGCCTTGAATTACTTCCA
CCTGGCTGCAGTACGTGATTCTTGATCCCGAGCTTCGGGTTGGAAGTGGGTGGGAGAGTTCGAGGCCTTG
CGCTTAAGGAGCCCCTTCGCCTCGTGCTTGAGTTGAGGCCTGGCCTGGGCGCTGGGGCCGCCGCGTGCGA
ATCTGGTGGCACCTTCGCGCCTGTCTCGCTGCTTTCGATAAGTCTCTAGCCATTTAAAATTTTTGATGAC
CTGCTGCGACGCTTTTTTTCTGGCAAGATAGTCTTGTAAATGCGGGCCAAGATCTGCACACTGGTATTTC
GGTTTTTGGGGCCGCGGGCGGCGACGGGGCCCGTGCGTCCCAGCGCACATGTTCGGCGAGGCGGGGCCTG
CGAGCGCGGCCACCGAGAATCGGACGGGGGTAGTCTCAAGCTGGCCGGCCTGCTCTGGTGCCTGGCCTCG
CGCCGCCGTGTATCGCCCCGCCCTGGGCGGCAAGGCTGGCCCGGTCGGCACCAGTTGCGTGAGCGGAAAG
ATGGCCGCTTCCCGGCCCTGCTGCAGGGAGCTCAAAATGGAGGACGCGGCGCTCGGGAGAGCGGGCGGGT
GAGTCACCCACACAAAGGAAAAGGGCCTTTCCGTCCTCAGCCGTCGCTTCATGTGACTCCACGGAGTACC
GGGCGCCGTCCAGGCACCTCGATTAGTTCTCGAGCTTTTGGAGTACGTCGTCTTTAGGTTGGGGGGAGGG
GTTTTATGCGATGGAGTTTCCCCACACTGAGTGGGTGGAGACTGAAGTTAGGCCAGCTTGGCACTTGATG
TAATTCTCCTTGGAATTTGCCCTTTTTGAGTTTGGATCTTGGTTCATTCTCAAGCCTCAGACAGTGGTTC
AAAGTTTTTTTCTTCCATTTCAGGTGTCGTGAGAAGGGCGAATTCGACCCAAGTTTGTACAAAAAAGCAG
GCTCGCCACCATGGTGAGCAAGGGCGAGGAGCTGTTCACCGGGGTGGTGCCCATCCTGGTCGAGCTGGAC
GGCGACGTAAACGGCCACAAGTTCAGCGTGAGGGGCGAGGGCGAGGGCGATGCCACCAACGGCAAGCTGA
CCCTGAAGTTCATCTGCACCACCGGCAAGCTGCCCGTGCCCTGGCCCACCCTCGTGACCACCCTGAGCCA
CGGCGTGCAGTGCTTCGCCCGCTACCCCGACCACATGAAGCAGCACGACTTCTTCAAGTCCGCCATGCCC
GAAGGCTACGTCCAGGAGCGCACCATCTTCTTCAAGGACGACGGCACCTACAAGACCCGCGCCGAGGTGA
AGTTCGAGGGCGACACCCTAGTGAACCGCATCGAGCTGAAGGGCGTCGACTTCAAGGAGGACGGCAACAT
CCTGGGGCACAAGCTGGAGTACAACTTCAACAGCCACAACATCTATATCATGGCCGTCAAGCAGAAGAAC
GGCATCAAGGTGAACTTCAAGATCCGCCACAACGTGGAGGACGGCAGCGTGCAGCTCGCCGACCACTACC
AGCAGAACACCCCCATCGGCGACGGCCCCGTGCTGCTGCCCGACAGCCACTACCTGAGCACCCAGTCCGT
GCTGAGCAAAGACCCCAACGAGAAGCGCGATCACATGGTCCTGCTGGAGTTCCGCACCGCCGCCGGGATC
ACTCTCGGCATGGACGAGCTGTACAAGTAATACCACCCAGCTTTCTTGTACAAAGTGGTACGCGTGAATT
CACTCCTCAGGTGCAGGCTGCCTATCAGAAGGTGGTGGCTGGTGTGGCCAATGCCCTGGCTCACAAATAC
CACTGAGATCTTTTTCCCTCTGCCAAAAATTATGGGGACATCATGAAGCCCCTTGAGCATCTGACTTCTG
GCTAATAAAGGAAATTTATTTTCATTGCAATAGTGTGTTGGAATTTTTTGTGTCTCTCACTCGGAAGGAC
ATATGGGAGGGCAAATCATTTAAAACATCAGAATGAGTATTTGGTTTAGAGTTTGGCAACATATGCCCAT
ATGCTGGCTGCCATGAACAAAGGTTGGCTATAAAGAGGTCATCAGTATATGAAACAGCCCCCTGCTGTCC
ATTCCTTATTCCATAGAAAAGCCTTGACTTGAGGTTAGATTTTTTTTATATTTTGTTTTGTGTTATTTTT
TTCTTTAACATCCCTAAAATTTTCCTTACATGTTTTACTAGCCAGATTTTTCCTCCTCTCCTGACTACTC
CCAGTCATAGCTGTCCCTCTTCTCTTATGGAGATCCCTCGACCTGCAGCCCAAGCTTGGCGTAATCATGG
TCATAGCTGTTTCCTGTGTGAAATTGTTATCCGCTCACAATTCCACACAACATACGAGCCGGAAGCATAA
AGTGTAAAGCCTGGGGTGCCTAATGAGTGAGCTAACTCACATTAATTGCGTTGCGCTCACTGCCCGCTTT
CCAGTCGGGAAACCTGTCGTGCCAGCGGATCGACAGTACTAAGCTTGGTCTAATACCCAATCTCTCGTCT
TATCCAGATGTTTTATACGCCTCTGGCCCGTGTCTCAAAATCTCTGATGTTACATTGCACAAGATAAAAT
AATATCATCATGAACAATAAAACTGTCTGCTTACATAAACAGTAATACAAGGGGTGTTATGAGCCATATT
CAACGGGAAACGTCGAGGCCGCGATTAAATTCCAACATGGATGCTGATTTATATGGGTATAAATGGGCTC
GCGATAATGTCGGGCAATCAGGTGCGACAATCTATCGCTTGTATGGGAAGCCCGATGCGCCAGAGTTGTT
TCTGAAACATGGCAAAGGTAGCGTTGCCAATGATGTTACAGATGAGATGGTCAGACTAAACTGGCTGACG
GAATTTATGCCTCTTCCGACCATCAAGCATTTTATCCGTACTCCTGATGATGCATGGTTACTCACCACTG
CGATCCCCGGAAAAACAGCATTCCAGGTATTAGAAGAATATCCTGATTCAGGTGAAAATATTGTTGATGC
GCTGGCAGTGTTCCTGCGCCGGTTGCATTCGATTCCTGTTTGTAATTGTCCTTTTAACAGCGATCGCGTA
TTTCGTCTCGCTCAGGCGCAATCACGAATGAATAACGGTTTGGTTGATGCGAGTGATTTTGATGACGAGC
GTAATGGCTGGCCTGTTGAACAAGTCTGGAAAGAAATGCATAAACTTTTGCCATTCTCACCGGATTCAGT
CGTCACTCATGGTGATTTCTCACTTGATAACCTTATTTTTGACGAGGGGAAATTAATAGGTTGTATTGAT
GTTGGACGAGTCGGAATCGCAGACCGATACCAGGATCTTGCCATCCTATGGAACTGCCTCGGTGAGTTTT
CTCCTTCATTACAGAAACGGCTTTTTCAAAAATATGGTATTGATAATCCTGATATGAATAAATTGCAGTT
TCATTTGATGCTCGATGAGTTTTTCTAATCAGAATTGGTTAATTGGTTGTAACACTGGCAGAGCATTACG
CTGACTTGACGGGACGGCGCAAGCTCATGACCAAAATCCCTTAACGTGAGTTACGCGTCGTTCCACTGAG
CGTCAGAGGTATCACTAGTATTACAGAGGTAAGTTATAACAGTCGCCTAACCC
Features (pLannotate 1.2.2; 28 found; start..end, strand, type, name):
     87..675     -  rep_origin     ori: high-copy-number ColE1/pMB1/pBR322/pUC origin of replication
    846..1706    -  CDS            AmpR: β-lactamase; bla; confers resistance to ampicillin, carbenicillin, and related antibiotics
   1707..1778    -  promoter       AmpR promoter: bla
   1857..2456    +  CDS            PuroR: puromycin N-acetyltransferase; pac from Streptomyces alboniger; confers resistance to puromycin
   2461..2541    +  CDS            HBB (fragment): HBB_PONPY - Experimental evidence at transcript level: Swiss-Prot protein existence level 2. Involved in oxygen transport from the lung to the various peripheral tissues. From Pongo pygmaeus (Bornean orangutan).
   2612..2667    +  polyA_signal   β-globin poly(A) signal: rabbit β-globin polyadenylation signal (Gil and Proudfoot, 1987)
   3646..3666    +  protein_bind   attB4: mutant version of attB; core recombination site for the Gateway® BP reaction BP Clonase™
   3734..3945    +  promoter       EF-1α core promoter: core promoter for human elongation factor EF-1α
   3946..4884    +  intron         EF-1α intron A: intron upstream of the start codon of human EF-1α
   4911..4931    +  protein_bind   attB1: mutant version of attB; core recombination site for the Gateway® BP reaction BP Clonase™
   4951..5646    +  CDS            mKate2: mKate2 is a basic (constitutively fluorescent) red fluorescent protein published in 2009, derived from Entacmaea quadricolor. It is reported to be a rapidly-maturing monomer with moderate acid sensitivity.
   5666..5690    -  protein_bind   attB2: mutant version of attB; recombination site for the Gateway® BP reaction BP Clonase™
   5834..5908    +  CDS            HBB (fragment): HBB_PONPY - Experimental evidence at transcript level: Swiss-Prot protein existence level 2. Involved in oxygen transport from the lung to the various peripheral tissues. From Pongo pygmaeus (Bornean orangutan).
   5979..6034    +  polyA_signal   β-globin poly(A) signal: rabbit β-globin polyadenylation signal (Gil and Proudfoot, 1987)
   6418..6443    +  misc_feature   SA: splice acceptor site
   7115..7135    +  protein_bind   attB4: mutant version of attB; core recombination site for the Gateway® BP reaction BP Clonase™
   7203..7414    +  promoter       EF-1α core promoter: core promoter for human elongation factor EF-1α
   7415..8353    +  intron         EF-1α intron A: intron upstream of the start codon of human EF-1α
   8380..8400    +  protein_bind   attB1: mutant version of attB; core recombination site for the Gateway® BP reaction BP Clonase™
   8411..9127    +  CDS            EBFP2: EBFP2 is a basic (constitutively fluorescent) blue fluorescent protein published in 2007, derived from Aequorea victoria. It is reported to be a rapidly-maturing monomer with moderate acid sensitivity.
   9135..9159    -  protein_bind   attB2: mutant version of attB; recombination site for the Gateway® BP reaction BP Clonase™
   9163..9243    +  CDS            HBB (fragment): HBB_PONPY - Experimental evidence at transcript level: Swiss-Prot protein existence level 2. Involved in oxygen transport from the lung to the various peripheral tissues. From Pongo pygmaeus (Bornean orangutan).
   9314..9369    +  polyA_signal   β-globin poly(A) signal: rabbit β-globin polyadenylation signal (Gil and Proudfoot, 1987)
   9752..9774    -  protein_bind   lac operator (fragment): The lac repressor binds to the lac operator to inhibit transcription in E. coli. This inhibition can be relieved by adding lactose or isopropyl-β-D-thiogalactopyranoside (IPTG). lac repressor encoded by lacI
   9778..9808    -  promoter       lac promoter: promoter for the E. coli lac operon
   9823..9844    -  protein_bind   CAP binding site: CAP binding activates transcription in the presence of cAMP. E. coli catabolite activator protein
   9857..9896    -  CDS            lacI (fragment): lac repressor; lacI; The lac repressor binds to the lac operator to inhibit transcription in E. coli. This inhibition can be relieved by adding lactose or isopropyl-β-D-thiogalactopyranoside (IPTG).
  10069..10878   +  CDS            KanR: aminoglycoside phosphotransferase; aph(3')-Ia; confers resistance to kanamycin in bacteria or G418 (Geneticin®) in eukaryotes
