[The description below was written by a language model from this plasmid's Addgene catalogue record and pLannotate feature annotations shown in this document.]
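Description:
LSB-hsa-miR-942-3p is a mammalian expression and synthetic-biology plasmid built on the Low Sensor Backbone (LSB) that reports the activity of the human microRNA miR-942-3p by two-colour fluorescence. It replicates in E. coli from a high-copy ColE1/pUC-type origin and carries both AmpR (β-lactamase) and KanR (aph(3')-Ia) markers, so it is selected with ampicillin and kanamycin together. The annotated depositor sequence is about 11 kb.

The payload consists of two parallel transcription units of matching design. Each has a human EF-1α core promoter with its intron A, Gateway attB4/attB1/attB2 recombination scars flanking the coding region, and a rabbit β-globin 3' region with polyadenylation signal. One unit expresses the red fluorescent protein mKate2, and according to the record the hsa-miR-942-3p target lies in its 3' UTR. The target site is not annotated in the feature table, though there is an unannotated gap between attB2 and the β-globin sequence downstream of mKate2. The other unit expresses EBFP2 without a target and serves as an internal reference. When the miRNA is active in transfected cells, mKate2 output falls relative to EBFP2, and this ratio measures repression independently of plasmid dose.

A puromycin N-acetyltransferase gene with a third β-globin poly(A) signal allows puromycin selection in mammalian cells; no dedicated promoter for it is annotated. The depositors note that the repeated poly(A) elements make the plasmid inherently unstable. They also report that the physical plasmid differs from the deposited sequence by short insertions flanking the puromycin coding region, which do not affect selection.
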