Addgene plasmid #103758: LSB-hsa-miR-942-3p
Purpose: Used to sense miRNA activity using fluorescence based tools. hsa-miR-942-3p target in 3' UTR of of mKate. miRNA activity can be measured by the repression of mKate2 relative to EBFP2 fluorescent proteins . Plasmid is inherently unstable; please see Depositor Comments
Depositing lab: Ron Weiss. Depositing organization: Massachusetts Institute of Technology. Publication: A mixed antagonistic/synergistic miRNA repression model enables accurate predictions of multi-input miRNA sensor activity. Gam JJ, Babb J, Weiss R. Nat Commun. 2018 Jun 22;9(1):2430. doi: 10.1038/s41467-018-04575-0. PubMed 29934631.
Backbone
  Vector backbone: Low Sensor Backbone (LSB)
  Vector type: Mammalian Expression, Synthetic Biology
Growth in bacteria
  Bacterial resistance: Ampicillin and Kanamycin, 100 & 50 μg/mL
  Growth temperature: 30°C
  Growth strain: NEB Stable
  Copy number: High Copy
Gene/Insert
  Gene/Insert name: hsa-miR-942-3p target
  Species: H. sapiens (human)
  Entrez Gene: MIR942 (a.k.a. MIRN942, hsa-mir-942, mir-942)
  Promoter: EF-1a
  Cloning method: Gibson Cloning
Terms and licenses: Academic/Nonprofit Terms; Industry Terms: Not Available to Industry
Depositor comments: Please note that this plasmid is inherently unstable due to a repeating poly A element. We recommend performing a diagnostic digest on multiple colonies upon receipt. The depositors would like to note the presence of several discrepancies between the depositor sequence and physical plasmid sequence. In particular, the sequences upstream and downstream of the puromycin coding region have 10 bp insertions which do not affect the ability to perform puromycin selection. The sequences for those regions within the physical plasmids are as follows: Upstream of Puro: GAATTCGACCGCCTGTCTCAAGGTGCCACC; Downstream of Puro: GCTTTGAGACTACGCGTGAATTCACTCCTC. Please contact if you are interested in this plasmid prior to placing an order.
How to cite: LSB-hsa-miR-942-3p was a gift from Ron Weiss (Addgene plasmid # 103758 ; http://n2t.net/addgene:103758 ; RRID:Addgene_103758)
