>Addgene plasmid #103758 | LSB-hsa-miR-942-3p | depositor partial sequence | sequence record 196565 | hsa-miR-942-3p target
ACTTCTCTGTTTCGGCCATGTG
